>Addgene plasmid #246061 | pBA1540 | addgene full sequence | sequence record 490798 | Addgene NGS Result
CACCATAAGCATTTTCCCTACTGATGTTCATCATCTGAGCGTATTGGTTATAAGTGAACGATACCGTCCG
TTCTTTCCTTGTAGGGTTTTCAATCGTGGGGTTGAGTAGTGCCACACAGCATAAAATTAGCTTGGTTTCA
TGCTCCGTTAAGTCATAGCGACTAATCGCTAGTTCATTTGCTTTGAAAACAACTAATTCAGACATACATC
TCAATTGGTCTAGGTGATTTTAATCACTATACCAATTGAGATGGGCTAGTCAATGATAATTACTAGTCCT
TTTCCTTTGAGTTGTGGGTATCTGTAAATTCTGCTAGACCTTTGCTGGAAAACTTGTAAATTCTGCTATA
CCCTCTGTAAATTCCGCTAGACCTTTGTGTGTTTTTTTTGTTTATATTCAAGTGGTTATAATTTATAGAA
TAAAGAAAGAATAAAAAAAGATAAAAAGAATAGATCCCAGCCCTGTGTATAACTCACTACTTTAGTCAGT
TCCGCAGTATTACAAAAGGATGTCGCAAACGCTGTTTGCTCCTCTACAAAACAGACCTTAAAACCCTAAA
GGCTTAAGTAGCACCCTCGCAAGCTCGGGCAAATCGCTGAATATTCCTTTTGTCTCCGACCATCAGGCAC
CTGAGTCGCTGTCTTTTTCGTGACATTCAGTTCGCTGCGCTCACGGCTCTGGCAGTGAATGGGGGTAAAT
GGCACTACAGGCGCCTTTTATGGATTCATGCAAGGAAACTACCCATAATACAAGAAAAGCCCGTCACGGG
CTTCTCAGGGCGTTTTATGGCGGGTCTGCTATGTGGTGCTATCTGACTTTTTGCTGTTCAGCAGTTCCTG
CCCTCTGATTTTCCAGTCTGACCACTTCGGATTATCCCGTGACAGGTCATTCAGACTGGCTAATGCACCC
AGTAAGGCAGCGGTATCATCAACAGGCTTACCCGTCTTACTGTCCCTGTGTCAGATTTCTTACTTTATTC
AGGCGATTACGTGTTACAACCAATTAACCAATTCTGATTAGAAAAACTCATCGAGCATCAAATGAAACTG
CAATTTATTCATATCAGGATTATCAATACCATATTTTTGAAAAAGCCGTTTCTGTAATGAAGGAGAAAAC
TCACCGAGGCAGTTCCATAGGATGGCAAGATCCTGGTATCGGTCTGCGATTCCGACTCGTCCAACATCAA
TACAACCTATTAATTTCCCCTCGTCAAAAATAAGGTTATCAAGTGAGAAATCACCATGAGTGACGACTGA
ATCCGGTGAGAATGGCAAAAGCTTATGCATTTCTTTCCAGACTTGTTCAACAGGCCAGCCATTACGCTCG
TCATCAAAATCACTCGCATCAACCAAACCGTTATTCATTCGTGATTGCGCCTGAGCGAGGCGAAATACGC
GATCGCTGTTAAAAGGACAATTACAAACAGGAATCGAATGCAACCGGCGCAGGAACACTGCCAGCGCATC
AACAATATTTTCACCTGAATCAGGATATTCTTCTAATACCTGGAATGCTGTTTTCCCGGGGATCGCAGTG
GTGAGTAACCATGCATCATCAGGAGTACGGATAAAATGCTTGATGGTCGGAAGAGGCATAAATTCCGTCA
GCCAGTTTAGTCTGACCATCTCATCTGTAACATCATTGGCAACGCTACCTTTGCCATGTTTCAGAAACAA
CTCTGGCGCATCGGGCTTCCCATACAATCGATAGATTGTCGCACCTGATTGCCCGACATTATCGCGAGCC
CATTTATACCCATATAAATCAGCATCCATGTTGGAATTTAATCGCGGCCTGGAGCAAGACGTTTCCCGTT
GAATATGGCTCATAACACCCCTTGTATTACTGTTTATGTAAGCAGACAGTTTTATTGTTCATGATGATAT
ATTTTTATCTTGTGCAATGTAACATCAGAGATTTTGAGACACAACGTGGCTTTGTTGAATAAATCGAACT
TTTGCTGAGTTGAAGGATCAGCACCTGCCCGAACCAGAGACTTATCTCAGGACGTCTTACGAAAATAACT
CAAGCTGAATAACGTGCTGCAGATGGCGGGTGAATGCGGCATCGTCTACCTCCGGCATTCCCAGCACGTA
AATCCCGTCCAGTCCACAGACCAGCGAAATCAGCCGCCAGGCGATATTTTCGGCGCTATCGCGCAGGGTA
AATTCGCCAGCGGCATGGCCCGCGCGAATGATCCTGACCGCTTCGTCATGCCACAGGTTCATGGTCAGCA
GGTACGCGCTTTTGATTTCCGGATCGCTGTCGGCCAGCAGCTGCGCCTGGCGCCACAGGCGGATATAGGG
CTCCAGCCGTCCGTCCTCGCTGCCGAGGGCGGAAAACAGCTGTTCACGCCAGCCGGCGGTGCGCGAAAGG
CGCTGCAGATCCATCATCTCGCGGATCACGCGGATAAACGCCTGGGATTTTAGCTCGCCGGAGGAGGTGA
AATGGTGGTGGACCTGGCCTGCGGCGACGCCCGCGGCGGTGGCGATGTTGCGGACCGTCATACCGGTAAA
CCCTTGATCCAGCGCGACGCGCATGGCGGCCTGCATGATGGTTTCCCGACGTTCTTCGCGATTCAGATAG
CCCATATTGTCACCTCCTTATCCACACATTATACGAGCCGGATGATTAATGGGGAACCTTACCAGAGGGC
GCCCCAGCTGGCAATTCCTCTTAAGTAAGTAAGAGTATACGTATATCGGCTAATAACGTATTAAGGCGCT
TCGGCGCCTTTTTTTATGGGGGTATTTTCATCCCAATCCACACGTCCAACGCACAGCAAACACCACGTCG
ACCCTATCAGCTGCGTGCTTTCTATGAGTCGTTGCTGCATAACAAAAAACTGCAAAAAATAGTTTGACAG
GACACGTGTCCAACTTTGAATTCAAAAGATCTTTTAAGAAGGAGATATACTGATGTTTAGAATAATAAGA
TTTGACTGGTTGTTAAAAACGGTATCACTAATCTCTTTGTTTGTCACAATACTTTCATTTTGGATCTTTA
AGACAGTTCTGTCTTCTGACTTAAGCCTGCTCAAATTGTTATCAATATCATCATTAGCATCCATTATCAT
AAACTTCTTTCTCCTTTCATCAAAGATATCAAGACTAATATGGGGAACAATAAGGTTTTTCAAGAAAGAC
ATATATCCTGACTTAAATGGAATTTGGGTTGGACATATAATCACAGAAACAAATGATGAATTTGAAGTCC
GCGCAAAAATAAAGCAAGCACTCCTTGTAACAAAGATAGAAATGCACGGCCCCACAGTTAAATCTGTTAC
GCTAGAAGCAACGCCAACTAAGGAACTGGATAACAACAAATTGTATTATGTATATAAATCAACCCCTAAA
AACCCTAGTTGGAGCGAGTATATTGGCTCGACTATATTCGACGTAATTGAAAGTAACAATGCGCTCCAAC
TTTCCGGTCGATATTATACAGACAGAAAATCCGTGGGGAGAATATCAATAAAAAGAATATCACTTAACAC
TGACTCCGATATATCTTTTTATTAAAGGATCTCCAGGCATCAAATAAAACGAAAGGCTCAGTCGAAAGAC
TGGGCCTTTCGTTTTATCTGTTGTTTGTCGGTGAACGCTCTCTACTAGAGTCACACTGGCTCACCTTCGG
GTGGGCCTTTCTGCGTTTATAGAAGACCAAGGAGGACTTTGGCAGGTGCTCTCCTGAGTAGGACAAATCC
GCCGCCCTAGACCTAGGGTACGGGTTTTGCTGCCCGCAAACGGGCTGTTCTGGTGTTGCTAGTTTGTTAT
CAGAATCGCAGATCCGGCTTCAGCCGGTTTGCCGGCTGAAAGCACTATTTCTTCCAGAATTGCCATGATT
TTTTCCCCACGGGAGGCGTCACTGGCTCCCGTGTTGTCGGCAGCTTTGATTCGATAAGCAGCATCGCCTG
TTTCAGGCTGTCTATGTGTGACTGTTGAGCTGTAACAAGTTGTCTCAGGTGTTCAATTTCATGTTCTAGT
TGCTTTGTTTTACTGGTTTCACCTGTTCTATTAGGTGTTACATGCTGTTCATCTGTTACATTGTCGATCT
GTTCATGGTGAACAGCTTTGAATGCACCAAAAACTCGTAAAAGCTCTGATGTATCTATCTTTTTTACACC
GTTTTCATCTGTGCATATGGACAGTTTTCCCTTTGATATGTAACGGTGAACAGTTGTTCTACTTTTGTTT
GTTAGTCTTGATGCTTCACTGATAGATACAAGAGCCATAAGAACCTCAGATCCTTCCGTATTTAGCCAGT
ATGTTCTCTAGTGTGGTTCGTTGTTTTTGCGTGAGCCATGAGAACGAACCATTGAGATCATACTTACTTT
GCATGTCACTCAAAAATTTTGCCTCAAAACTGGTGAGCTGAATTTTTGCAGTTAAAGCATCGTGTAGTGT
TTTTCTTAGTCCGTTATGTAGGTAGGAATCTGATGTAATGGTTGTTGGTATTTTGTCACCATTCATTTTT
ATCTGGTTGTTCTCAAGTTCGGTTACGAGATCCATTTGTCTATCTAGTTCAACTTGGAAAATCAACGTAT
CAGTCGGGCGGCCTCGCTTATCAACCACCAATTTCATATTGCTGTAAGTGTTTAAATCTTTACTTATTGG
TTTCAAAACCCATTGGTTAAGCCTTTTAAACTCATGGTAGTTATTTTCAAGCATTAACATGAACTTAAAT
TCATCAAGGCTAATCTCTATATTTGCCTTGTGAGTTTTCTTTTGTGTTAGTTCTTTTAATAACCACTCAT
AAATCCTCATAGAGTATTTGTTTTCAAAAGACTTAACATGTTCCAGATTATATTTTATGAATTTTTTTAA
CTGGAAAAGATAAGGCAATATCTCTTCACTAAAAACTAATTCTAATTTTTCGCTTGAGAACTTGGCATAG
TTTGTCCACTGGAAAATCTCAAAGCCTTTAACCAAAGGATTCCTGATTTCCACAGTTCTCGTCATCAGCT
CTCTGGTTGCTTTAGCTAATA
Features (pLannotate 1.2.2; 7 found; start..end, strand, type, name):
    253..475     -  rep_origin     pSC101 ori: low-copy replication origin that requires the Rep101 protein
   1018..1833    -  CDS            KanR: aminoglycoside phosphotransferase; aph(3')-Ia; confers resistance to kanamycin in bacteria or G418 (Geneticin®) in eukaryotes
   2617..2640    -  promoter       trc promoter (fragment): strong E. coli promoter; hybrid between the trp and lac UV5 promoters
   3541..3612    +  terminator     rrnB T1 terminator: transcription terminator T1 from the E. coli rrnB gene
   3628..3655    +  terminator     T7Te terminator: phage T7 early transcription terminator
   3688..3708    +  terminator     rrnB T1 terminator (fragment): Escherichia coli rrnB; transcription terminator T1 from the E. coli rrnB gene
   4246..205     -  CDS            Rep101 (across the origin): RepA protein needed for replication with the pSC101 origin; rep101
