[The description below was written by a language model from this plasmid's Addgene catalogue record and pLannotate feature annotations shown in this document.]
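Description:
pBA1540 is a bacterial expression plasmid of about 5 kb built on an SC101-type backbone and assembled by Golden Gate cloning. It replicates from the pSC101 origin, which depends on the plasmid-encoded Rep101 (RepA) initiator protein; both elements are annotated in the sequence, with the Rep101 coding region spanning the numbering origin of the circular record. Selection is by kanamycin through an aph(3')-Ia aminoglycoside phosphotransferase gene. The catalogue entry lists the plasmid as high copy, whereas the pSC101 origin is conventionally described as low copy. The record does not say whether a copy-number-raising Rep101 variant accounts for this difference.

The payload is the 2TMbeta gene, with species listed as E. coli, placed under the pJEX promoter for expression in bacteria. Neither the 2TMbeta open reading frame nor the pJEX promoter was recognised by the automated annotation, so their exact positions and any tags are not documented in the feature table. The unannotated stretch upstream of the terminators is a plausible location for the insert, but this is not confirmed. The table does show a short trc promoter fragment on the reverse strand, which could drive a divergently oriented regulatory gene, although no such gene is annotated. It also shows a cluster of transcription terminators (rrnB T1, T7Te and a further rrnB T1 fragment) that would insulate an expression cassette from read-through into the rest of the plasmid.

The construct was deposited with a study of a miniature CRISPR-Cas10 enzyme that confers immunity through an inverse signalling pathway. Its stated use is to produce 2TMbeta in E. coli, and the protein's specific role is not described in the record.
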