Addgene plasmid #246061: pBA1540
Purpose: Bacterial expression of 2TMbeta protein under the pJex promoter
Depositing lab: Jennifer Doudna. Depositing organization: University of California, Berkeley. Publication: A miniature CRISPR-Cas10 enzyme confers immunity by an inverse signaling pathway. Doherty EE, Adler BA, Yoon PH, Hsieh K, Loi K, Armbuster EG, Lahiri A, Bolling CS, Wilcox XE, Akkati A, Iavarone AT, Pogliano J, Doudna JA. bioRxiv [Preprint]. 2025 Apr 1:2025.03.28.646030. doi: 10.1101/2025.03.28.646030. PubMed 40196485.
Backbone
  Vector backbone: SC101
  Vector type: Bacterial Expression
Growth in bacteria
  Bacterial resistance: Kanamycin, 50 μg/mL
  Growth temperature: 37°C
  Growth strain: NEB 10-beta
  Copy number: High Copy
Gene/Insert
  Gene/Insert name: 2TMbeta
  Species: E. coli
  Promoter: pJEX promoter
  Cloning method: Golden Gate
Terms and licenses: Academic/Nonprofit Terms; Industry Terms: Not Available to Industry
Depositor comments: Please visit https://doi.org/10.1101/2025.03.28.646030 for the bioRxiv preprint.
How to cite: pBA1540 was a gift from Jennifer Doudna (Addgene plasmid # 246061 ; http://n2t.net/addgene:246061 ; RRID:Addgene_246061)
